Addgene plasmid #144234: TFORF2775
Purpose: Lentiviral vector for overexpressing transcription factor ORFs with unique 24-bp barcodes. Barcodes facilitate identification of transcription factors in pooled screens.
Depositing lab: Feng Zhang. Depositing organization: Broad Institute. Publication: A transcription factor atlas of directed differentiation. Joung J, Ma S, Tay T, Geiger-Schuller KR, Kirchgatterer PC, Verdine VK, Guo B, Arias-Garcia MA, Allen WE, Singh A, Kuksenko O, Abudayyeh OO, Gootenberg JS, Fu Z, Macrae RK, Buenrostro JD, Regev A, Zhang F. Cell. 2023 Jan 5;186(1):209-229.e26. doi: 10.1016/j.cell.2022.11.026. PubMed 36608654.
Backbone
  Vector backbone: pLX_TRC317
  Backbone manufacturer: Broad Institute Genetic Perturbation Platform
  Backbone size w/o insert (bp): 8264
  Vector type: Mammalian Expression, Lentiviral
  Selectable markers: Puromycin
Growth in bacteria
  Bacterial resistance: Ampicillin, 100 μg/mL
  Growth temperature: 37°C
  Growth strain: NEB Stable
  Copy number: High Copy
Gene/Insert
  Gene/Insert name: KDM5C
  Species: H. sapiens (human)
  Insert size (bp): 4784
  Entrez Gene: KDM5C (a.k.a. DXS1272E, JARID1C, MRX13, MRXJ, MRXSCJ, MRXSJ, SMCX, XE169)
  Promoter: EF1a
  Cloning method: Unknown
  Sequencing primers: 5′ GGGTGGAGACTGAAGTTAGGCCAG; 3′ CACATAGCGTAAAAGGAGCAACATAG
Terms and licenses: Academic/Nonprofit Terms; Industry Terms: Not Available to Industry
Depositor comments: NM_004187,ENST00000375401 . The transcription factor ORF portion of this plasmid was synthesized by Genewiz. Please test multiple small colonies in case of plasmid recombination. To make this collection available in a timely manner, a portion of this collection was not fully sequenced by Addgene. If an Addgene verified full plasmid sequence is not available, please contact us prior to placing an order to request the full sequence.
How to cite: TFORF2775 was a gift from Feng Zhang (Addgene plasmid # 144234 ; http://n2t.net/addgene:144234 ; RRID:Addgene_144234)
