[The description below was written by a language model from this plasmid's Addgene catalogue record and pLannotate feature annotations shown in this document.]
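Description:
TFORF2775 is a third-generation, self-inactivating lentiviral expression plasmid built on the pLX_TRC317 backbone and carrying the human KDM5C open reading frame (also known as JARID1C or SMCX). It belongs to a barcoded transcription factor ORF collection. The sequenced record is about 13 kb. In bacteria the plasmid is maintained through a high-copy ColE1/pUC-type origin and selected with ampicillin via the bla gene. An f1 origin and remnants of a lac/lacZα cloning region with flanking T7 and T3 promoters are also present in the backbone. The depositor notes that the plasmid can recombine, a known risk for LTR-containing vectors.

The viral genome is transcribed from an RSV promoter fused to a truncated HIV-1 5' LTR, which makes genomic RNA production Tat-independent. It includes the Ψ packaging signal with a partial gag sequence, the Rev response element for nuclear export of unspliced RNA, a cPPT/CTS element, and a ΔU3 3' LTR followed by an SV40 polyadenylation signal. Within the provirus, an SV40 early promoter drives puromycin N-acetyltransferase for selection of transduced mammalian cells. Downstream, the EF-1α promoter drives constitutive expression of the KDM5C coding sequence of roughly 4.7 kb. A WPRE follows the ORF to enhance transcript stability and expression.

According to the catalogue, each construct in the collection carries a unique 24-bp barcode. The barcode is not annotated in the feature table, so its position is not stated. It allows the ORF to be identified in pooled overexpression screens, such as those testing transcription factors for directed differentiation.
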