Features (pLannotate 1.2.2; 31 found; start..end, strand, type, name):
      5..231     +  promoter       RSV promoter: Rous sarcoma virus enhancer/promoter
    232..412     +  LTR            5' LTR (truncated): truncated 5' long terminal repeat (LTR) from HIV-1
    459..584     +  misc_feature   HIV-1 Ψ: packaging signal of human immunodeficiency virus type 1
    568..931     +  CDS            HIV-1 gag (fragment): gag protein from human immunodeficiency virus 1; gag
   1077..1310    +  misc_feature   RRE: The Rev response element (RRE) of HIV-1 allows for Rev-dependent mRNA export from the nucleus to the cytoplasm.
   1687..1713    +  CDS            Rev (fragment): human immunodeficiency virus 1 (HIV-1) Rev protein; rev; enhances nuclear export of unspliced and incompletely spliced viral mRNAs
   1720..1743    +  promoter       SV40 promoter (fragment): SV40 early promoter
   1744..1815    +  promoter       SV40 promoter (fragment): SV40 enhancer and early promoter
   1839..1974    +  rep_origin     SV40 ori: SV40 origin of replication
   2020..2616    +  CDS            PuroR (fragment): puromycin N-acetyltransferase; pac from Streptomyces; confers resistance to puromycin
   2665..2782    +  misc_feature   cPPT/CTS: central polypurine tract and central termination sequence of HIV-1
   2847..2913    +  CDS            small t antigen (fragment): SV40 (simian virus 40) small t antigen
   2920..4098    +  promoter       EF-1α promoter: strong constitutive promoter for human elongation factor EF-1α
   4115..8794    +  CDS            KDM5C: KDM5C_HUMAN - Also known as DXS1272E, JARID1C From Homo sapiens (Human).
   8810..8863    +  promoter       U6 promoter (fragment): RNA polymerase III promoter for human U6 snRNA
   8905..9493    +  misc_feature   WPRE: woodchuck hepatitis virus posttranscriptional regulatory element
   9544..9563    +  misc_feature   cPPT/CTS (fragment): central polypurine tract and central termination sequence of HIV-1
   9565..9798    +  LTR            3' LTR (ΔU3): self-inactivating 3' long terminal repeat (LTR) from HIV-1
   9876..9997    +  polyA_signal   SV40 poly(A) signal: SV40 polyadenylation signal
  10037..10172   +  rep_origin     SV40 ori: SV40 origin of replication
  10193..10211   -  promoter       T7 promoter: promoter for bacteriophage T7 RNA polymerase
  10219..10374   +  CDS            lacZα (fragment): LacZα fragment of β-galactosidase; lacZ fragment
  10379..10807   +  rep_origin     f1 ori (sequence partly withheld): f1 bacteriophage origin of replication; arrow indicates direction of (+) strand synthesis
  10860..10964   +  promoter       AmpR promoter: bla
  10965..11825   +  CDS            AmpR: β-lactamase; bla; confers resistance to ampicillin, carbenicillin, and related antibiotics
  11996..12584   +  rep_origin     ori: high-copy-number ColE1/pMB1/pBR322/pUC origin of replication
  12767..12859   +  CDS            lacI (fragment): lac repressor; lacI; The lac repressor binds to the lac operator to inhibit transcription in E. coli. This inhibition can be relieved by adding lactose or isopropyl-β-D-thiogalactopyranoside (IPTG).
  12872..12893   +  protein_bind   CAP binding site: CAP binding activates transcription in the presence of cAMP. E. coli catabolite activator protein
  12908..12938   +  promoter       lac promoter: promoter for the E. coli lac operon
  12942..12964   +  protein_bind   lac operator (fragment): The lac repressor binds to the lac operator to inhibit transcription in E. coli. This inhibition can be relieved by adding lactose or isopropyl-β-D-thiogalactopyranoside (IPTG). lac repressor encoded by lacI
  13007..13025   +  promoter       T3 promoter: promoter for bacteriophage T3 RNA polymerase
>Addgene plasmid #144234 | TFORF2775 | addgene full sequence | sequence record 404121 | Addgene NGS Result
TTAATGTAGTCTTATGCAATACTCTTGTAGTCTTGCAACATGGTAACGATGAGTTAGCAACATGCCTTAC
AAGGAGAGAAAAAGCACCGTGCATGCCGATTGGTGGAAGTAAGGTGGTACGATCGTGCCTTATTAGGAAG
GCAACAGACGGGTCTGACATGGATTGGACGAACCACTGAATTGCCGCATTGCAGAGATATTGTATTTAAG
TGCCTAGCTCGATACATAAACGGGTCTCTCTGGTTAGACCAGATCTGAGCCTGGGAGCTCTCTGGCTAAC
TAGGGAACCCACTGCTTAAGCCTCAATAAAGCTTGCCTTGAGTGCTTCAAGTAGTGTGTGCCCGTCTGTT
GTGTGACTCTGGTAACTAGAGATCCCTCAGACCCTTTTAGTCAGTGTGGAAAATCTCTAGCAGTGGCGCC
CGAACAGGGACTTGAAAGCGAAAGGGAAACCAGAGGAGCTCTCTCGACGCAGGACTCGGCTTGCTGAAGC
GCGCACGGCAAGAGGCGAGGGGCGGCGACTGGTGAGTACGCCAAAAATTTTGACTAGCGGAGGCTAGAAG
GAGAGAGATGGGTGCGAGAGCGTCAGTATTAAGCGGGGGAGAATTAGATCGCGATGGGAAAAAATTCGGT
TAAGGCCAGGGGGAAAGAAAAAATATAAATTAAAACATATAGTATGGGCAAGCAGGGAGCTAGAACGATT
CGCAGTTAATCCTGGCCTGTTAGAAACATCAGAAGGCTGTAGACAAATACTGGGACAGCTACAACCATCC
CTTCAGACAGGATCAGAAGAACTTAGATCATTATATAATACAGTAGCAACCCTCTATTGTGTGCATCAAA
GGATAGAGATAAAAGACACCAAGGAAGCTTTAGACAAGATAGAGGAAGAGCAAAACAAAAGTAAGACCAC
CGCACAGCAAGCGGCCGCTGATCTTCAGACCTGGAGGAGGAGATATGAGGGACAATTGGAGAAGTGAATT
ATATAAATATAAAGTAGTAAAAATTGAACCATTAGGAGTAGCACCCACCAAGGCAAAGAGAAGAGTGGTG
CAGAGAGAAAAAAGAGCAGTGGGAATAGGAGCTTTGTTCCTTGGGTTCTTGGGAGCAGCAGGAAGCACTA
TGGGCGCAGCGTCAATGACGCTGACGGTACAGGCCAGACAATTATTGTCTGGTATAGTGCAGCAGCAGAA
CAATTTGCTGAGGGCTATTGAGGCGCAACAGCATCTGTTGCAACTCACAGTCTGGGGCATCAAGCAGCTC
CAGGCAAGAATCCTGGCTGTGGAAAGATACCTAAAGGATCAACAGCTCCTGGGGATTTGGGGTTGCTCTG
GAAAACTCATTTGCACCACTGCTGTGCCTTGGAATGCTAGTTGGAGTAATAAATCTCTGGAACAGATTTG
GAATCACACGACCTGGATGGAGTGGGACAGAGAAATTAACAATTACACAAGCTTAATACACTCCTTAATT
GAAGAATCGCAAAACCAGCAAGAAAAGAATGAACAAGAATTATTGGAATTAGATAAATGGGCAAGTTTGT
GGAATTGGTTTAACATAACAAATTGGCTGTGGTATATAAAATTATTCATAATGATAGTAGGAGGCTTGGT
AGGTTTAAGAATAGTTTTTGCTGTACTTTCTATAGTGAATAGAGTTAGGCAGGGATATTCACCATTATCG
TTTCAGACCCACCTCCCAACCCCGAGGGGACCCATGCATTGCATCTCAATTAGTCAGCAACCAGGTGTGG
AAAGTCCCCAGGCTCCCCAGCAGGCAGAAGTATGCAAAGCATGCGTCTCAATTAGTCAGCAACCATAGTC
CCGCCCCTAACTCCGCCCATCCCGCCCCTAACTCCGCCCAGTTCCGCCCATTCTCCGCCCCATGGCTGAC
TAATTTTTTTTATTTATGCAGAGGCCGAGGCCGCCTCGGCCTCTGAGCTATTCCAGAAGTAGTGAGGAGG
CTTTTTTGGAGGCCTAGGCTTTTGCAAAAAGCTTTCTAGAGGTACCACCGGAGCTTACCATGACCGAGTA
CAAGCCCACGGTGCGCCTCGCCACCCGCGACGACGTCCCCAGGGCCGTACGCACCCTCGCCGCCGCGTTC
GCCGACTACCCCGCCACGCGCCACACCGTCGATCCGGACCGCCACATCGAGCGGGTCACCGAGCTGCAAG
AACTCTTCCTCACGCGCGTCGGGCTCGACATCGGCAAGGTGTGGGTCGCGGACGACGGCGCCGCCGTGGC
GGTCTGGACCACGCCGGAGAGCGTCGAAGCGGGGGCGGTGTTCGCCGAGATCGGCCCGCGCATGGCCGAG
TTGAGCGGTTCCCGGCTGGCCGCGCAGCAACAGATGGAAGGCCTCCTGGCGCCGCACCGGCCCAAGGAGC
CCGCGTGGTTCCTGGCCACCGTCGGCGTCTCGCCCGACCACCAGGGCAAGGGTCTGGGCAGCGCCGTCGT
GCTCCCCGGAGTGGAGGCGGCCGAGCGCGCCGGGGTGCCCGCCTTCCTGGAGACCTCCGCGCCCCGCAAC
CTCCCCTTCTACGAGCGGCTCGGCTTCACCGTCACCGCCGACGTCGAGGTGCCCGAAGGACCGCGCACCT
GGTGCATGACCCGCAAGCCCGGTGCCAGTTAACGAATTCTAGATCTTGAGACAAATGGCAGTATTCATCC
ACAATTTTAAAAGAAAAGGGGGGATTGGGGGGTACAGTGCAGGGGAAAGAATAGTAGACATAATAGCAAC
AGACATACAAACTAAAGAATTACAAAAACAAATTACAAAAATTCAAAATTTTCGGGTTTATTACAGGGAC
AGCAGAGATCCACTTTGGCGCCGGCTCGAGGCCTGCAGGTGCAAAGATGGATAAAGTTTTAAACAGAGAG
GAATCTTTGCAGCTAATGGACCTTCTAGGTCTTGAAAGGAGTGGGAATTGGCTCCGGTGCCCGTCAGTGG
GCAGAGCGCACATCGCCCACAGTCCCCGAGAAGTTGGGGGGAGGGGTCGGCAATTGAACCGGTGCCTAGA
GAAGGTGGCGCGGGGTAAACTGGGAAAGTGATGTCGTGTACTGGCTCCGCCTTTTTCCCGAGGGTGGGGG
AGAACCGTATATAAGTGCAGTAGTCGCCGTGAACGTTCTTTTTCGCAACGGGTTTGCCGCCAGAACACAG
GTAAGTGCCGTGTGTGGTTCCCGCGGGCCTGGCCTCTTTACGGGTTATGGCCCTTGCGTGCCTTGAATTA
CTTCCACCTGGCTGCAGTACGTGATTCTTGATCCCGAGCTTCGGGTTGGAAGTGGGTGGGAGAGTTCGAG
GCCTTGCGCTTAAGGAGCCCCTTCGCCTCGTGCTTGAGTTGAGGCCTGGCCTGGGCGCTGGGGCCGCCGC
GTGCGAATCTGGTGGCACCTTCGCGCCTGTCTCGCTGCTTTCGATAAGTCTCTAGCCATTTAAAATTTTT
GATGACCTGCTGCGACGCTTTTTTTCTGGCAAGATAGTCTTGTAAATGCGGGCCAAGATCTGCACACTGG
TATTTCGGTTTTTGGGGCCGCGGGCGGCGACGGGGCCCGTGCGTCCCAGCGCACATGTTCGGCGAGGCGG
GGCCTGCGAGCGCGGCCACCGAGAATCGGACGGGGGTAGTCTCAAGCTGGCCGGCCTGCTCTGGTGCCTG
GCCTCGCGCCGCCGTGTATCGCCCCGCCCTGGGCGGCAAGGCTGGCCCGGTCGGCACCAGTTGCGTGAGC
GGAAAGATGGCCGCTTCCCGGCCCTGCTGCAGGGAGCTCAAAATGGAGGACGCGGCGCTCGGGAGAGCGG
GCGGGTGAGTCACCCACACAAAGGAAAAGGGCCTTTCCGTCCTCAGCCGTCGCTTCATGTGACTCCACGG
AGTACCGGGCGCCGTCCAGGCACCTCGATTAGTTCTCGAGCTTTTGGAGTACGTCGTCTTTAGGTTGGGG
GGAGGGGTTTTATGCGATGGAGTTTCCCCACACTGAGTGGGTGGAGACTGAAGTTAGGCCAGCTTGGCAC
TTGATGTAATTCTCCTTGGAATTTGCCCTTTTTGAGTTTGGATCTTGGTTCATTCTCAAGCCTCAGACAG
TGGTTCAAAGTTTTTTTCTTCCATTTCAGGTGTCGTGAGGCTAGCACCGCCACCATGGAGCCGGGGTCCG
ACGATTTCCTACCGCCACCGGAGTGCCCGGTGTTCGAGCCTAGCTGGGCCGAGTTCCGAGACCCTCTTGG
CTACATCGCGAAAATCAGGCCCATCGCAGAGAAATCGGGCATTTGCAAGATCCGCCCACCCGCGGACTGG
CAGCCACCCTTTGCTGTGGAAGTGGACAACTTCAGGTTTACCCCCCGAATCCAGAGGCTGAATGAGCTAG
AGGCCCAGACGAGAGTGAAACTGAACTACTTGGACCAGATTGCCAAATTCTGGGAAATCCAGGGCTCCTC
CTTAAAGATTCCCAATGTAGAACGGCGGATCTTGGACCTCTACAGTCTCAGCAAAATTGTGGTGGAGGAA
GGTGGTTATGAAGCTATCTGCAAGGACCGTCGGTGGGCTCGGGTAGCCCAGCGCCTCAACTATCCACCAG
GCAAAAATATTGGCTCCTTGCTACGCTCCCACTACGAACGCATTGTTTATCCCTATGAAATGTACCAGTC
TGGAGCCAACCTTGTGCAGTGTAACACACGTCCATTTGATAATGAGGAGAAGGACAAGGAATACAAACCC
CACAGCATCCCCCTACGACAGTCTGTGCAGCCTTCCAAGTTCAACAGCTATGGCCGGCGGGCCAAGAGAC
TGCAGCCTGATCCGGAACCCACAGAGGAAGACATTGAGAAGAATCCAGAGCTGAAAAAGCTACAGATCTA
TGGGGCAGGCCCCAAGATGATGGGCCTGGGCCTCATGGCCAAAGACAAGACTCTGCGGAAGAAAGATAAG
GAGGGGCCTGAGTGTCCCCCCACAGTAGTGGTGAAGGAGGAGTTAGGTGGGGATGTGAAGGTGGAGTCAA
CATCGCCTAAGACCTTCCTGGAGAGCAAGGAGGAGCTGAGTCACAGCCCAGAACCCTGCACCAAGATGAC
CATGAGGCTACGGAGGAACCACAGCAATGCCCAGTTTATTGAGTCATATGTCTGCCGGATGTGTTCTCGA
GGGGATGAGGATGACAAGCTCCTGCTGTGTGATGGCTGTGATGACAACTACCACATCTTCTGCCTGCTGC
CTCCTCTGCCTGAGATCCCCAAGGGTGTCTGGCGGTGCCCAAAGTGTGTCATGGCGGAGTGTAAGCGGCC
CCCAGAAGCCTTTGGCTTTGAGCAGGCTACCCGGGAATACACTCTGCAGAGCTTTGGCGAGATGGCCGAC
TCCTTTAAAGCTGACTACTTCAACATGCCCGTGCATATGGTGCCCACAGAACTTGTGGAGAAGGAGTTCT
GGAGGCTGGTAAATAGCATTGAGGAAGATGTGACTGTTGAGTATGGAGCTGACATCCATTCCAAAGAATT
TGGCAGCGGTTTCCCTGTCAGTGACAGTAAACGGCACCTAACCCCCGAAGAGGAGGAGTATGCTACCAGT
GGTTGGAACCTAAATGTGATGCCGGTGTTGGAACAGTCTGTACTGTGCCACATCAATGCAGATATCTCTG
GCATGAAGGTGCCCTGGCTCTACGTGGGCATGGTCTTCTCAGCCTTTTGCTGGCATATTGAGGATCACTG
GAGTTACTCCATTAACTACCTCCACTGGGGTGAGCCGAAGACCTGGTATGGGGTGCCCTCACTTGCAGCA
GAACATTTGGAAGAAGTGATGAAGAAGCTGACACCTGAACTATTTGATAGCCAGCCTGACCTCCTGCACC
AACTTGTCACCCTCATGAATCCCAACACCCTCATGTCCCATGGTGTGCCAGTTGTCCGCACAAACCAGTG
TGCAGGAGAGTTTGTCATCACCTTCCCCCGTGCTTACCACAGCGGCTTCAACCAAGGCTACAACTTTGCC
GAGGCTGTCAACTTTTGCACTGCTGACTGGTTGCCTGCTGGGCGCCAGTGCATTGAGCACTACCGCCGGC
TCCGGAGATACTGCGTCTTCTCCCATGAGGAGCTTATCTGCAAGATGGCTGCCTGCCCAGAGAAGCTAGA
CCTGAACCTGGCGGCAGCTGTGCATAAGGAGATGTTCATCATGGTGCAAGAAGAGCGGCGTCTACGAAAG
GCCCTGCTGGAGAAGGGTATCACAGAGGCTGAGCGAGAGGCTTTCGAGCTGCTCCCAGATGATGAGCGCC
AGTGTATCAAGTGCAAGACTACGTGTTTCCTGTCAGCCCTGGCCTGCTACGACTGCCCAGACGGCCTTGT
CTGCCTTTCCCACATCAATGATCTCTGCAAGTGCTCCAGTAGCCGGCAGTACCTGCGGTATCGGTATACC
TTGGATGAGCTTCCTGCCATGCTGCATAAGCTGAAGGTTCGGGCTGAGTCCTTTGACACCTGGGCCAACA
AAGTGCGAGTGGCCCTGGAGGTGGAGGATGGGCGGAAGCGCAGCCTTGAAGAACTGAGGGCACTAGAGTC
TGAAGCCCGTGAGCGGAGGTTTCCTAATAGTGAGCTGCTGCAGCAACTAAAGAACTGCCTGAGTGAGGCA
GAGGCTTGCGTGTCCCGAGCTCTGGGACTGGTCAGCGGCCAGGAAGCTGGCCCCCACAGGGTGGCTGGTC
TACAGATGACCCTGACTGAGCTCCGGGCCTTTCTGGACCAGATGAACAACCTGCCTTGCGCCATGCACCA
GATTGGGGATGTCAAGGGTGTTCTGGAACAGGTGGAGGCCTACCAGGCTGAGGCTCGTGAGGCCCTGGCC
TCACTGCCCTCCAGTCCAGGGCTACTGCAGTCCCTGTTGGAGAGGGGGCGGCAGCTGGGGGTGGAGGTGC
CTGAGGCCCAGCAGCTCCAGCGGCAGGTGGAACAGGCGCGATGGCTGGATGAGGTGAAACGCACACTGGC
CCCCTCAGCCCGAAGGGGCACCTTGGCTGTCATGCGAGGACTGTTGGTCGCGGGTGCCAGTGTAGCCCCT
AGCCCTGCTGTGGATAAAGCCCAGGCCGAGCTGCAGGAACTGCTGACCATTGCTGAACGCTGGGAGGAGA
AAGCCCACCTCTGCCTGGAGGCCAGGCAGAAGCATCCACCAGCCACACTTGAGGCCATAATCCGTGAAGC
GGAAAACATCCCTGTTCACCTGCCCAACATCCAGGCTCTCAAGGAGGCTCTTGCTAAGGCCCGGGCCTGG
ATTGCTGATGTTGATGAGATCCAAAATGGTGACCACTACCCCTGCCTGGATGACTTGGAGGGCCTAGTAG
CTGTGGGCCGGGACCTACCTGTGGGGCTGGAGGAGCTGAGACAGCTAGAGCTACAGGTACTGACAGCGCA
CTCCTGGAGGGAGAAGGCCTCCAAGACCTTCCTCAAGAAAAATTCTTGCTACACGCTGCTGGAGGTTCTC
TGCCCATGTGCAGATGCCGGCTCAGACAGCACCAAGCGCAGCCGGTGGATGGAGAAGGAGCTGGGGTTGT
ACAAATCTGACACAGAGCTGCTGGGGCTGTCTGCGCAGGACCTCAGGGACCCAGGCTCTGTGATCGTGGC
CTTCAAGGAGGGGGAACAGAAGGAGAAGGAGGGTATCCTGCAGCTGCGTCGCACCAATTCGGCCAAGCCC
AGTCCACTGGCATCATCGAGCACGGCCTCCTCTACAACCTCTATCTGTGTGTGTGGGCAGGTGCTGGCTG
GGGCGGGAGCTCTGCAGTGTGACCTGTGTCAGGACTGGTTCCATGGGCGGTGTGTGTCAGTGCCTCGCCT
CCTCAGCTCTCCGAGGCCCAATCCCACCTCATCCCCACTGCTGGCCTGGTGGGAATGGGACACCAAATTC
CTGTGTCCACTGTGTATGCGCTCAAGGCGCCCGCGCCTGGAGACCATCCTGGCACTGCTGGTAGCCCTGC
AGAGACTGCCTGTGCGGCTGCCCGAGGGCGAGGCCCTGCAGTGCCTCACAGAGAGGGCCATCAGCTGGCA
AGGCCGCGCCAGGCAGGCTCTGGCCTCTGAAGATGTGACTGCTCTTTTGGGACGGCTGGCTGAGCTCCGC
CAACGGCTACAGGCTGAACCTAGACCTGAGGAGCCTCCTAACTACCCTGCAGCCCCTGCTTCTGACCCCC
TCAGAGAGGGCAGTGGCAAGGATATGCCTAAGGTCCAGGGCTTACTGGAGAATGGAGACAGTGTGACCAG
TCCTGAGAAGGTAGCCCCGGAGGAGGGCTCAGGTAAGAGAGATCTGGAGCTGCTGTCCTCGCTGTTGCCA
CAGTTGACTGGCCCTGTGTTGGAACTGCCTGAGGCAACCCGGGCCCCCTTGGAGGAGCTCATGATGGAGG
GGGACCTGCTCGAGGTGACCCTGGATGAGAACCACAGCATATGGCAGCTGCTGCAGGCTGGACAGCCCCC
AGACCTGGAGAGGATCCGCACACTTCTGGAGCTGGAGAAGGCAGAGCGTCACGGGAGTCGGGCTCGGGGC
CGGGCCCTGGAGAGGCGGCGGCGGCGGAAGGTGGATCGGGGTGGGGAGGGCGATGACCCAGCCCGAGAGG
AGCTAGAGCCAAAGAGGGTACGGAGCTCAGGGCCAGAGGCTGAGGAGGTCCAGGAGGAGGAAGAGCTGGA
GGAGGAGACTGGGGGTGAGGGCCCCCCTGCACCCATCCCCACCACTGGCAGCCCCAGCACCCAGGAGAAC
CAGAATGGCTTGGAACCGGCGGAAGGGACCACTTCAGGCCCCTCGGCCCCTTTCTCCACTCTGACTCCCC
GGCTGCATCTGCCCTGCCCACAGCAGCCGCCTCAGCAACAGTTGTAGTAATGAACTAGTCCGTAACTTGA
AAGTATTTCGATTTCTTGGCTTTATATATCTTGTGGAAAGGACGATCCATCCCTAGGCCTTGAACAAAGA
CGCGTTAAGTCGACAATCAACCTCTGGATTACAAAATTTGTGAAAGATTGACTGGTATTCTTAACTATGT
TGCTCCTTTTACGCTATGTGGATACGCTGCTTTAATGCCTTTGTATCATGCTATTGCTTCCCGTATGGCT
TTCATTTTCTCCTCCTTGTATAAATCCTGGTTGCTGTCTCTTTATGAGGAGTTGTGGCCCGTTGTCAGGC
AACGTGGCGTGGTGTGCACTGTGTTTGCTGACGCAACCCCCACTGGTTGGGGCATTGCCACCACCTGTCA
GCTCCTTTCCGGGACTTTCGCTTTCCCCCTCCCTATTGCCACGGCGGAACTCATCGCCGCCTGCCTTGCC
CGCTGCTGGACAGGGGCTCGGCTGTTGGGCACTGACAATTCCGTGGTGTTGTCGGGGAAATCATCGTCCT
TTCCTTGGCTGCTCGCCTGTGTTGCCACCTGGATTCTGCGCGGGACGTCCTTCTGCTACGTCCCTTCGGC
CCTCAATCCAGCGGACCTTCCTTCCCGCGGCCTGCTGCCGGCTCTGCGGCCTCTTCCGCGTCTTCGCCTT
CGCCCTCAGACGAGTCGGATCTCCCTTTGGGCCGCCTCCCCGCGTCGACTTTAAGACCAATGACTTACAA
GGCAGCTGTAGATCTTAGCCACTTTTTAAAAGAAAAGGGGGGACTGGAAGGGCTAATTCACTCCCAACGA
AGACAAGATCTGCTTTTTGCTTGTACTGGGTCTCTCTGGTTAGACCAGATCTGAGCCTGGGAGCTCTCTG
GCTAACTAGGGAACCCACTGCTTAAGCCTCAATAAAGCTTGCCTTGAGTGCTTCAAGTAGTGTGTGCCCG
TCTGTTGTGTGACTCTGGTAACTAGAGATCCCTCAGACCCTTTTAGTCAGTGTGGAAAATCTCTAGCAGT
ACGTATAGTAGTTCATGTCATCTTATTATTCAGTATTTATAACTTGCAAAGAAATGAATATCAGAGAGTG
AGAGGAACTTGTTTATTGCAGCTTATAATGGTTACAAATAAAGCAATAGCATCACAAATTTCACAAATAA
AGCATTTTTTTCACTGCATTCTAGTTGTGGTTTGTCCAAACTCATCAATGTATCTTATCATGTCTGGCTC
TAGCTATCCCGCCCCTAACTCCGCCCATCCCGCCCCTAACTCCGCCCAGTTCCGCCCATTCTCCGCCCCA
TGGCTGACTAATTTTTTTTATTTATGCAGAGGCCGAGGCCGCCTCGGCCTCTGAGCTATTCCAGAAGTAG
TGAGGAGGCTTTTTTGGAGGCCTAGGGACGTACCCAATTCGCCCTATAGTGAGTCGTATTACGCGCGCTC
ACTGGCCGTCGTTTTACAACGTCGTGACTGGGAAAACCCTGGCGTTACCCAACTTAATCGCCTTGCAGCA
CATCCCCCTTTCGCCAGCTGGCGTAATAGCGAAGAGGCCCGCACCGATCGCCCTTCCCAACAGTTGCGCA
GCCTGAATGGCGAATGGG
[124 nt withheld, positions 10379-10502]
C
[91 nt withheld, positions 10504-10594]
A
[49 nt withheld, positions 10596-10644]
CCTTTGACGTTGGAGTCCACGTTCTTT
[37 nt withheld, positions 10672-10708]
ACCCTATCTCGGTCTATTCTTTTGATTTATAAGGGATTTTGCCGATTTCGGCCTATTGGTTAAAAAATGA
GCTGATTTAACAAAAATTTAACGCGAATTTTAACAAAATATTAACGCTTACAATTTAGGTGGCACTTTTC
GGGGAAATGTGCGCGGAACCCCTATTTGTTTATTTTTCTAAATACATTCAAATATGTATCCGCTCATGAG
ACAATAACCCTGATAAATGCTTCAATAATATTGAAAAAGGAAGAGTATGAGTATTCAACATTTCCGTGTC
GCCCTTATTCCCTTTTTTGCGGCATTTTGCCTTCCTGTTTTTGCTCACCCAGAAACGCTGGTGAAAGTAA
AAGATGCTGAAGATCAGTTGGGTGCACGAGTGGGTTACATCGAACTGGATCTCAACAGCGGTAAGATCCT
TGAGAGTTTTCGCCCCGAAGAACGTTTTCCAATGATGAGCACTTTTAAAGTTCTGCTATGTGGCGCGGTA
TTATCCCGTATTGACGCCGGGCAAGAGCAACTCGGTCGCCGCATACACTATTCTCAGAATGACTTGGTTG
AGTACTCACCAGTCACAGAAAAGCATCTTACGGATGGCATGACAGTAAGAGAATTATGCAGTGCTGCCAT
AACCATGAGTGATAACACTGCGGCCAACTTACTTCTGACAACGATCGGAGGACCGAAGGAGCTAACCGCT
TTTTTGCACAACATGGGGGATCATGTAACTCGCCTTGATCGTTGGGAACCGGAGCTGAATGAAGCCATAC
CAAACGACGAGCGTGACACCACGATGCCTGTAGCAATGGCAACAACGTTGCGCAAACTATTAACTGGCGA
ACTACTTACTCTAGCTTCCCGGCAACAATTAATAGACTGGATGGAGGCGGATAAAGTTGCAGGACCACTT
CTGCGCTCGGCCCTTCCGGCTGGCTGGTTTATTGCTGATAAATCTGGAGCCGGTGAGCGTGGGTCTCGCG
GTATCATTGCAGCACTGGGGCCAGATGGTAAGCCCTCCCGTATCGTAGTTATCTACACGACGGGGAGTCA
GGCAACTATGGATGAACGAAATAGACAGATCGCTGAGATAGGTGCCTCACTGATTAAGCATTGGTAACTG
TCAGACCAAGTTTACTCATATATACTTTAGATTGATTTAAAACTTCATTTTTAATTTAAAAGGATCTAGG
TGAAGATCCTTTTTGATAATCTCATGACCAAAATCCCTTAACGTGAGTTTTCGTTCCACTGAGCGTCAGA
CCCCGTAGAAAAGATCAAAGGATCTTCTTGAGATCCTTTTTTTCTGCGCGTAATCTGCTGCTTGCAAACA
AAAAAACCACCGCTACCAGCGGTGGTTTGTTTGCCGGATCAAGAGCTACCAACTCTTTTTCCGAAGGTAA
CTGGCTTCAGCAGAGCGCAGATACCAAATACTGTTCTTCTAGTGTAGCCGTAGTTAGGCCACCACTTCAA
GAACTCTGTAGCACCGCCTACATACCTCGCTCTGCTAATCCTGTTACCAGTGGCTGCTGCCAGTGGCGAT
AAGTCGTGTCTTACCGGGTTGGACTCAAGACGATAGTTACCGGATAAGGCGCAGCGGTCGGGCTGAACGG
GGGGTTCGTGCACACAGCCCAGCTTGGAGCGAACGACCTACACCGAACTGAGATACCTACAGCGTGAGCT
ATGAGAAAGCGCCACGCTTCCCGAAGGGAGAAAGGCGGACAGGTATCCGGTAAGCGGCAGGGTCGGAACA
GGAGAGCGCACGAGGGAGCTTCCAGGGGGAAACGCCTGGTATCTTTATAGTCCTGTCGGGTTTCGCCACC
TCTGACTTGAGCGTCGATTTTTGTGATGCTCGTCAGGGGGGCGGAGCCTATGGAAAAACGCCAGCAACGC
GGCCTTTTTACGGTTCCTGGCCTTTTGCTGGCCTTTTGCTCACATGTTCTTTCCTGCGTTATCCCCTGAT
TCTGTGGATAACCGTATTACCGCCTTTGAGTGAGCTGATACCGCTCGCCGCAGCCGAACGACCGAGCGCA
GCGAGTCAGTGAGCGAGGAAGCGGAAGAGCGCCCAATACGCAAACCGCCTCTCCCCGCGCGTTGGCCGAT
TCATTAATGCAGCTGGCACGACAGGTTTCCCGACTGGAAAGCGGGCAGTGAGCGCAACGCAATTAATGTG
AGTTAGCTCACTCATTAGGCACCCCAGGCTTTACACTTTATGCTTCCGGCTCGTATGTTGTGTGGAATTG
TGAGCGGATAACAATTTCACACAGGAAACAGCTATGACCATGATTACGCCAAGCGCGCAATTAACCCTCA
CTAAAGGGAACAAAAGCTGGAGCTGCAAGC
