>Addgene plasmid #144234 | TFORF2775 | depositor partial sequence | sequence record 284817 | Insert
ACCGCCACCATGGAGCCGGGGTCCGACGATTTCCTACCGCCACCGGAGTGCCCGGTGTTCGAGCCTAGCT
GGGCCGAGTTCCGAGACCCTCTTGGCTACATCGCGAAAATCAGGCCCATCGCAGAGAAATCGGGCATTTG
CAAGATCCGCCCACCCGCGGACTGGCAGCCACCCTTTGCTGTGGAAGTGGACAACTTCAGGTTTACCCCC
CGAATCCAGAGGCTGAATGAGCTAGAGGCCCAGACGAGAGTGAAACTGAACTACTTGGACCAGATTGCCA
AATTCTGGGAAATCCAGGGCTCCTCCTTAAAGATTCCCAATGTAGAACGGCGGATCTTGGACCTCTACAG
TCTCAGCAAAATTGTGGTGGAGGAAGGTGGTTATGAAGCTATCTGCAAGGACCGTCGGTGGGCTCGGGTA
GCCCAGCGCCTCAACTATCCACCAGGCAAAAATATTGGCTCCTTGCTACGCTCCCACTACGAACGCATTG
TTTATCCCTATGAAATGTACCAGTCTGGAGCCAACCTTGTGCAGTGTAACACACGTCCATTTGATAATGA
GGAGAAGGACAAGGAATACAAACCCCACAGCATCCCCCTACGACAGTCTGTGCAGCCTTCCAAGTTCAAC
AGCTATGGCCGGCGGGCCAAGAGACTGCAGCCTGATCCGGAACCCACAGAGGAAGACATTGAGAAGAATC
CAGAGCTGAAAAAGCTACAGATCTATGGGGCAGGCCCCAAGATGATGGGCCTGGGCCTCATGGCCAAAGA
CAAGACTCTGCGGAAGAAAGATAAGGAGGGGCCTGAGTGTCCCCCCACAGTAGTGGTGAAGGAGGAGTTA
GGTGGGGATGTGAAGGTGGAGTCAACATCGCCTAAGACCTTCCTGGAGAGCAAGGAGGAGCTGAGTCACA
GCCCAGAACCCTGCACCAAGATGACCATGAGGCTACGGAGGAACCACAGCAATGCCCAGTTTATTGAGTC
ATATGTCTGCCGGATGTGTTCTCGAGGGGATGAGGATGACAAGCTCCTGCTGTGTGATGGCTGTGATGAC
AACTACCACATCTTCTGCCTGCTGCCTCCTCTGCCTGAGATCCCCAAGGGTGTCTGGCGGTGCCCAAAGT
GTGTCATGGCGGAGTGTAAGCGGCCCCCAGAAGCCTTTGGCTTTGAGCAGGCTACCCGGGAATACACTCT
GCAGAGCTTTGGCGAGATGGCCGACTCCTTTAAAGCTGACTACTTCAACATGCCCGTGCATATGGTGCCC
ACAGAACTTGTGGAGAAGGAGTTCTGGAGGCTGGTAAATAGCATTGAGGAAGATGTGACTGTTGAGTATG
GAGCTGACATCCATTCCAAAGAATTTGGCAGCGGTTTCCCTGTCAGTGACAGTAAACGGCACCTAACCCC
CGAAGAGGAGGAGTATGCTACCAGTGGTTGGAACCTAAATGTGATGCCGGTGTTGGAACAGTCTGTACTG
TGCCACATCAATGCAGATATCTCTGGCATGAAGGTGCCCTGGCTCTACGTGGGCATGGTCTTCTCAGCCT
TTTGCTGGCATATTGAGGATCACTGGAGTTACTCCATTAACTACCTCCACTGGGGTGAGCCGAAGACCTG
GTATGGGGTGCCCTCACTTGCAGCAGAACATTTGGAAGAAGTGATGAAGAAGCTGACACCTGAACTATTT
GATAGCCAGCCTGACCTCCTGCACCAACTTGTCACCCTCATGAATCCCAACACCCTCATGTCCCATGGTG
TGCCAGTTGTCCGCACAAACCAGTGTGCAGGAGAGTTTGTCATCACCTTCCCCCGTGCTTACCACAGCGG
CTTCAACCAAGGCTACAACTTTGCCGAGGCTGTCAACTTTTGCACTGCTGACTGGTTGCCTGCTGGGCGC
CAGTGCATTGAGCACTACCGCCGGCTCCGGAGATACTGCGTCTTCTCCCATGAGGAGCTTATCTGCAAGA
TGGCTGCCTGCCCAGAGAAGCTAGACCTGAACCTGGCGGCAGCTGTGCATAAGGAGATGTTCATCATGGT
GCAAGAAGAGCGGCGTCTACGAAAGGCCCTGCTGGAGAAGGGTATCACAGAGGCTGAGCGAGAGGCTTTC
GAGCTGCTCCCAGATGATGAGCGCCAGTGTATCAAGTGCAAGACTACGTGTTTCCTGTCAGCCCTGGCCT
GCTACGACTGCCCAGACGGCCTTGTCTGCCTTTCCCACATCAATGATCTCTGCAAGTGCTCCAGTAGCCG
GCAGTACCTGCGGTATCGGTATACCTTGGATGAGCTTCCTGCCATGCTGCATAAGCTGAAGGTTCGGGCT
GAGTCCTTTGACACCTGGGCCAACAAAGTGCGAGTGGCCCTGGAGGTGGAGGATGGGCGGAAGCGCAGCC
TTGAAGAACTGAGGGCACTAGAGTCTGAAGCCCGTGAGCGGAGGTTTCCTAATAGTGAGCTGCTGCAGCA
ACTAAAGAACTGCCTGAGTGAGGCAGAGGCTTGCGTGTCCCGAGCTCTGGGACTGGTCAGCGGCCAGGAA
GCTGGCCCCCACAGGGTGGCTGGTCTACAGATGACCCTGACTGAGCTCCGGGCCTTTCTGGACCAGATGA
ACAACCTGCCTTGCGCCATGCACCAGATTGGGGATGTCAAGGGTGTTCTGGAACAGGTGGAGGCCTACCA
GGCTGAGGCTCGTGAGGCCCTGGCCTCACTGCCCTCCAGTCCAGGGCTACTGCAGTCCCTGTTGGAGAGG
GGGCGGCAGCTGGGGGTGGAGGTGCCTGAGGCCCAGCAGCTCCAGCGGCAGGTGGAACAGGCGCGATGGC
TGGATGAGGTGAAACGCACACTGGCCCCCTCAGCCCGAAGGGGCACCTTGGCTGTCATGCGAGGACTGTT
GGTCGCGGGTGCCAGTGTAGCCCCTAGCCCTGCTGTGGATAAAGCCCAGGCCGAGCTGCAGGAACTGCTG
ACCATTGCTGAACGCTGGGAGGAGAAAGCCCACCTCTGCCTGGAGGCCAGGCAGAAGCATCCACCAGCCA
CACTTGAGGCCATAATCCGTGAAGCGGAAAACATCCCTGTTCACCTGCCCAACATCCAGGCTCTCAAGGA
GGCTCTTGCTAAGGCCCGGGCCTGGATTGCTGATGTTGATGAGATCCAAAATGGTGACCACTACCCCTGC
CTGGATGACTTGGAGGGCCTAGTAGCTGTGGGCCGGGACCTACCTGTGGGGCTGGAGGAGCTGAGACAGC
TAGAGCTACAGGTACTGACAGCGCACTCCTGGAGGGAGAAGGCCTCCAAGACCTTCCTCAAGAAAAATTC
TTGCTACACGCTGCTGGAGGTTCTCTGCCCATGTGCAGATGCCGGCTCAGACAGCACCAAGCGCAGCCGG
TGGATGGAGAAGGAGCTGGGGTTGTACAAATCTGACACAGAGCTGCTGGGGCTGTCTGCGCAGGACCTCA
GGGACCCAGGCTCTGTGATCGTGGCCTTCAAGGAGGGGGAACAGAAGGAGAAGGAGGGTATCCTGCAGCT
GCGTCGCACCAATTCGGCCAAGCCCAGTCCACTGGCATCATCGAGCACGGCCTCCTCTACAACCTCTATC
TGTGTGTGTGGGCAGGTGCTGGCTGGGGCGGGAGCTCTGCAGTGTGACCTGTGTCAGGACTGGTTCCATG
GGCGGTGTGTGTCAGTGCCTCGCCTCCTCAGCTCTCCGAGGCCCAATCCCACCTCATCCCCACTGCTGGC
CTGGTGGGAATGGGACACCAAATTCCTGTGTCCACTGTGTATGCGCTCAAGGCGCCCGCGCCTGGAGACC
ATCCTGGCACTGCTGGTAGCCCTGCAGAGACTGCCTGTGCGGCTGCCCGAGGGCGAGGCCCTGCAGTGCC
TCACAGAGAGGGCCATCAGCTGGCAAGGCCGCGCCAGGCAGGCTCTGGCCTCTGAAGATGTGACTGCTCT
TTTGGGACGGCTGGCTGAGCTCCGCCAACGGCTACAGGCTGAACCTAGACCTGAGGAGCCTCCTAACTAC
CCTGCAGCCCCTGCTTCTGACCCCCTCAGAGAGGGCAGTGGCAAGGATATGCCTAAGGTCCAGGGCTTAC
TGGAGAATGGAGACAGTGTGACCAGTCCTGAGAAGGTAGCCCCGGAGGAGGGCTCAGGTAAGAGAGATCT
GGAGCTGCTGTCCTCGCTGTTGCCACAGTTGACTGGCCCTGTGTTGGAACTGCCTGAGGCAACCCGGGCC
CCCTTGGAGGAGCTCATGATGGAGGGGGACCTGCTCGAGGTGACCCTGGATGAGAACCACAGCATATGGC
AGCTGCTGCAGGCTGGACAGCCCCCAGACCTGGAGAGGATCCGCACACTTCTGGAGCTGGAGAAGGCAGA
GCGTCACGGGAGTCGGGCTCGGGGCCGGGCCCTGGAGAGGCGGCGGCGGCGGAAGGTGGATCGGGGTGGG
GAGGGCGATGACCCAGCCCGAGAGGAGCTAGAGCCAAAGAGGGTACGGAGCTCAGGGCCAGAGGCTGAGG
AGGTCCAGGAGGAGGAAGAGCTGGAGGAGGAGACTGGGGGTGAGGGCCCCCCTGCACCCATCCCCACCAC
TGGCAGCCCCAGCACCCAGGAGAACCAGAATGGCTTGGAACCGGCGGAAGGGACCACTTCAGGCCCCTCG
GCCCCTTTCTCCACTCTGACTCCCCGGCTGCATCTGCCCTGCCCACAGCAGCCGCCTCAGCAACAGTTGT
AGTAATGAACTAGTCCGTAACTTGAAAGTATTTCGATTTCTTGGCTTTATATATCTTGTGGAAAGGACGA
TCCATCCCTAGGCCTTGAACAAAG
