>Addgene plasmid #144234 | TFORF2775 | depositor partial sequence | sequence record 284818 | Barcode
TCCATCCCTAGGCCTTGAACAAAG
